Addgene plasmid #149206: pGBW-m4046650
Purpose: Yeast Expression plasmid for SARS-CoV-2 ORF8 protein
Depositing lab: Ginkgo Bioworks & Benjie Chen. Depositing organization: Ginkgo Bioworks.
Backbone
  Vector backbone: AmpR; 2u URA3
  Backbone size w/o insert (bp): 4078
  Vector type: Yeast Expression
  Selectable markers: URA3
Growth in bacteria
  Bacterial resistance: Ampicillin, 100 μg/mL
  Growth temperature: 37°C
  Growth strain: DH5alpha
  Copy number: High Copy
Gene/Insert
  Gene/Insert name: SARS-CoV-2 ORF8 protein
  Species: S. cerevisiae (budding yeast); Severe acute respiratory syndrome coronavirus 2
  Insert size (bp): 359
  Mutation: wt
  Entrez Gene: ORF8 (a.k.a. GU280_gp09)
  Promoter: pTEF1
  Cloning method: Unknown
Resource information
  A portion of this plasmid was derived from a plasmid made by: GinkgoBioworks
Depositor comments: NCBI Reference Sequence: YP_009724396.1. Created by gene synthesis with Not1 site. NGS used for QC was performed by Ginkgo and may not fully cover the entire plasmid.
How to cite: pGBW-m4046650 was a gift from Ginkgo Bioworks & Benjie Chen (Addgene plasmid # 149206 ; http://n2t.net/addgene:149206 ; RRID:Addgene_149206)
