[The description below was written by a language model from this plasmid's Addgene catalogue record and pLannotate feature annotations shown in this document.]
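Description:
pGBW-m4046650 is a yeast episomal expression plasmid for producing the SARS-CoV-2 ORF8 accessory protein in Saccharomyces cerevisiae. It is an E. coli–yeast shuttle vector. In bacteria it replicates from a high-copy ColE1/pUC-type origin and is selected with ampicillin through a β-lactamase gene, which the feature table places downstream of a cat promoter. In yeast it is maintained by the 2μ origin, which gives multicopy episomal propagation. Selection there uses the URA3 marker, which complements uracil auxotrophy and can be counterselected with 5-FOA. The annotation also reports a short rop-like coding segment directly adjacent to AmpR, although the catalogue lists the plasmid as high copy. Short phage T3 and T7 early terminators flank the bacterial origin, and a tonB terminator lies next to the resistance cassette, presumably insulating these modules from read-through transcription.

The expression cassette places the wild-type ORF8 coding sequence (about 360 bp, matching the Swiss-Prot NS8_SARS2 entry) under the constitutive S. cerevisiae TEF1 promoter, followed by a fragment of the CYC1 terminator. No epitope tags, reporters or fusion partners are annotated, so the protein appears to be expressed untagged. The insert was made by gene synthesis with a NotI site. The listing of budding yeast alongside SARS-CoV-2 as species may reflect the host or codon usage, but the record does not say which. The annotated sequence of about 5.1 kb comes from the depositor's NGS quality control, which is noted as possibly not covering the entire plasmid. ORF8 is described as a modulator of host immune responses, and this construct allows its constitutive expression in yeast for functional or interaction studies.
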