Features (pLannotate 1.2.2; 13 found; start..end, strand, type, name):
     10..417     +  promoter       TEF1 promoter: S. cerevisiae TEF1; promoter for EF-1α
    431..793     +  CDS            NS8_SARS2: Experimental evidence at protein level: Swiss-Prot protein existence level 1. Plays a role in modulating host immune response (PubMed:31986261). Binds to IL17RA receptor, leading to IL17 pathway activation and an increased secretion of pro-inflammatory factors. Contributes to cytokine storm during COVID-19 infection. From Severe acute respiratory syndrome coronavirus 2 (2019-nCoV) (SARS-CoV-2).
    822..994     +  terminator     CYC1 terminator (fragment): S. cerevisiae CYC1; transcription terminator for CYC1
   1030..1206    +  promoter       URA3 promoter (fragment): S. cerevisiae URA3
   1207..2010    +  CDS            URA3: orotidine-5'-phosphate decarboxylase, required for uracil biosynthesis; S. cerevisiae URA3; yeast auxotrophic marker, counterselectable with 5-fluoroorotic acid (5-FOA)
   2093..3075    -  rep_origin     2μ ori: yeast 2μ plasmid origin of replication
   3153..3182    +  terminator     T3Te terminator: phage T3 early transcription terminator
   3204..3791    +  rep_origin     ori: high-copy-number ColE1/pMB1/pBR322/pUC origin of replication
   3803..3830    -  terminator     T7Te terminator: phage T7 early transcription terminator
   3854..4045    -  CDS            rop: Rop protein, which maintains plasmids at low copy number; rop
   4046..4906    -  CDS            AmpR: β-lactamase; bla; confers resistance to ampicillin, carbenicillin, and related antibiotics
   4907..5009    -  promoter       cat promoter: promoter of the E. coli cat gene encoding chloramphenicol acetyltransferase
   5010..5041    -  terminator     tonB terminator: bidirectional E. coli tonB-P14 transcription terminator
>Addgene plasmid #149206 | pGBW-m4046650 | addgene full sequence | sequence record 298465 | Ginkgo NGS Result
GCGGCCGCCCCACACACCATAGCTTCAAAATGTTTCTACTCCTTTTTTACTCTTCCAGATTTTCTCGGAC
TCCGCGCATCGCCGTACCACTTCAAAACACCCAAGCACAGCATACTAAATTTCCCCTCTTTCTTCCTCTA
GGGTGTCGTTAATTACCCGTACTAAAGGTTTGGAAAAGAAAAAAGAGACCGCCTCGTTTCTTTTTCTTCG
TCGAAAAAGGCAATAAAAATTTTTATCACGTTTCTTTTTCTTGAAAATTTTTTTTTTTGATTTTTTTCTC
TTTCGATGACCTCCCATTGATATTTAAGTTAATAAACGGTCTTCAATTTCTCAAGTTTCAGTTTCATTTT
TCTTGTTCTATTACAACTTTTTTTACTTCTTGCTCATTAGAAAGAAAGCATAGCAATCTAATCTAAGTTT
TAATTACAAAATGAAATTTCTTGTTTTCTTAGGAATCATCACAACTGTAGCTGCATTTCACCAAGAATGT
AGTTTACAGTCATGTACTCAACATCAACCATATGTAGTTGATGACCCGTGTCCTATTCACTTCTATTCTA
AATGGTATATTAGAGTAGGAGCTAGAAAATCAGCACCTTTAATTGAATTGTGCGTGGATGAGGCTGGTTC
TAAATCACCCATTCAGTACATCGATATCGGTAATTATACAGTTTCCTGTTTACCTTTTACAATTAATTGC
CAGGAACCTAAATTGGGTAGTCTTGTAGTGCGTTGTTCGTTCTATGAAGACTTTTTAGAGTATCATGACG
TTCGTGTTGTTTTAGATTTCATCTAAACAGGCCCCTTTTCCTTTGTCGATATCATGTAATTAGTTATGTC
ACGCTTACATTCACGCCCTCCTCCCACATCCGCTCTAACCGAAAAGGAAGGAGTTAGACAACCTGAAGTC
TAGGTCCCTATTTATTTTTTTTAATAGTTATGTTAGTATTAAGAACGTTATTTATATTTCAAATTTTTCT
TTTTTTTCTGTACAAAGCGGCCGCCGAACCACTAGTGCACTGCAGTACACGGTTTCCTTGAAATTTTTTT
GATTCGGTAATCTCCGAACAGAAGGAAGAACGAAGGAAGGAGCACAGACTTAGATTGGTATATATACGCA
TATGTAGTGTTGAAGAAACATGAAATTGCCCAGTATTCTTAACCCAACTGCACAGAACAAAAACGTGCAG
GAAACGAAGATAAATCATGTCGAAAGCTACATATAAGGAACGTGCTGCTACTCATCCTAGTCCTGTTGCT
GCCAAGCTATTTAATATCATGCACGAAAAGCAAACAAACTTGTGTGCTTCATTGGATGTTCGTACCACCA
AGGAATTACTGGAGTTAGTTGAAGCATTAGGTCCCAAAATTTGTTTACTAAAAACACATGTGGATATCTT
GACTGATTTTTCCATGGAGGGCACAGTTAAGCCGCTAAAGGCATTATCCGCCAAGTACAATTTTTTACTC
TTCGAGGACAGAAAATTTGCTGACATTGGTAATACAGTCAAATTGCAGTACTCTGCGGGTGTATACAGAA
TAGCAGAATGGGCAGACATTACGAATGCACACGGTGTGGTGGGCCCAGGTATTGTTAGCGGTTTGAAGCA
GGCGGCAGAAGAAGTAACAAAGGAACCTAGAGGCCTTTTGATGTTAGCAGAATTGTCATGCAAGGGCTCC
CTATCTACTGGAGAATATACTAAGGGTACTGTTGACATTGCGAAGAGCGACAAAGATTTTGTTATCGGCT
TTATTGCTCAAAGAGACATGGGTGGAAGAGATGAAGGTTACGATTGGTTGATTATGACACCCGGTGTGGG
TTTAGATGACAAGGGAGATGCATTGGGTCAACAGTATAGAACCGTGGATGATGTGGTTTCTACAGGATCT
GACATTATTATTGTTGGAAGAGGACTATTTGCAAAGGGAAGGGATGCTAAGGTAGAGGGTGAACGTTACA
GAAAAGCAGGCTGGGAAGCATATTTGAGAAGATGCGGCCAGCAAAACTAAAAAACTGTATTATAAGTAAA
TGCATGTATACTAAACTCACAAATTAGAGCTTCAATTTAATTATATCAGTTATTACCCGAGTAACGAAGC
ATCTGTGCTTCATTTTGTAGAACAAAAATGCAACGCGAGAGCGCTAATTTTTCAAACAAAGAATCTGAGC
TGCATTTTTACAGAACAGAAATGCAACGCGAAAGCGCTATTTTACCAACGAAGAATCTGTGCTTCATTTT
TGTAAAACAAAAATGCAACGCGAGAGCGCTAATTTTTCAAACAAAGAATCTGAGCTGCATTTTTACAGAA
CAGAAATGCAACGCGAGAGCGCTATTTTACCAACAAAGAATCTATACTTCTTTTTTGTTCTACAAAAATG
CATCCCGAGAGCGCTATTTTTCTAACAAAGCATCTTAGATTACTTTTTTTCTCCTTTGTGCGCTCTATAA
TGCAGTCTCTTGATAACTTTTTGCACTGTAGGTCCGTTAAGGTTAGAAGAAGGCTACTTTGGTGTCTATT
TTCTCTTCCATAAAAAAAGCCTGACTCCACTTCCCGCGTTTACTGATTACTAGCGAAGCTGCGGGTGCAT
TTTTTCAAGATAAAGGCATCCCCGATTATATTCTATACCGATGTGGATTGCGCATACTTTGTGAACAGAA
AGTGATAGCGTTGATGATTCTTCATTGGTCAGAAAATTATGAACGGTTTCTTCTATTTTGTCTCTATATA
CTACGTATAGGAAATGTTTACATTTTCGTATTGTTTTCGATTCACTCTATGAATAGTTCTTACTACAATT
TTTTTGTCTAAAGAGTAATACTAGAGATAAACATAAAAAATGTAGAGGTCGAGTTTAGATGCAAGTTCAA
GGAGCGAAAGGTGGATGGGTAGGTTATATAGGGATATAGCACAGAGATATATAGCAAAGAGATACTTTTG
AGCAATGTTTGTGGAAGCGGTATTCGCAATATTTTAGTAGCTCGTTACAGTCCGGTGCGTTTTTGGTTTT
TTGAAAGTGCGTCATCAGAGCGCTTTTGGTTTTCAAAAGCGCTCTGAAGTTCCTATACTTTCTAGCTAGA
GAATAGGAACTTCCCGAGCGGCCGCGTGTTACAAGCTTGACTCCAGCGTAACTGGACTGCAATCAACTCA
CTGGCTCACCTTCACGGGTGGGCCTTTCTTCGGTAGAAAATCAAAGGATCTTCTTGAGATCCTTTTTTTC
TGCGCGTAATCTGCTGCTTGCAAACAAAAAAACCACCGCTACCAGCGGTGGTTTGTTTGCCGGATCAAGA
GCTACCAACTCTTTTTCCGAGGTAACTGGCTTCAGCAGAGCGCAGATACCAAATACTGTTCTTCTAGTGT
AGCCGTAGTTAGGCCACCACTTCAAGAACTCTGTAGCACCGCCTACATACCTCGCTCTGCTAATCCTGTT
ACCAGTGGCTGCTGCCAGTGGCGATAAGTCGTGTCTTACCGGGTTGGACTCAAGACGATAGTTACCGGAT
AAGGCGCAGCGGTCGGGCTGAACGGGGGGTTCGTGCACACAGCCCAGCTTGGAGCGAACGACCTACACCG
AACTGAGATACCTACAGCGTGAGCTATGAGAAAGCGCCACGCTTCCCGAAGGGAGAAAGGCGGACAGGTA
TCCGGTAAGCGGCAGGGTCGGAACAGGAGAGCGCACGAGGGAGCTTCCAGGGGTAAACGCCTGGTATCTT
TATAGTCCTGTCGGGTTTCGCCACCTCTGACTTGAGCATCGATTTTTGTGATGCTCGTCAGGGGGGCGGA
GCCTATGGAAAAACGCCAGCAACGCAGAAAGGCCCACCCGAAGGTGAGCCAGGTGATTACATTTGGGCCC
TCATCAGAGGTTTTCACCGTCATCACCGAAACGCGCGAGGCAGCTGCGGTAAAGCTCATCAGCGTGGTCG
TGAAGCGATTCACAGATGTCTGCCTGTTCATCCGCGTCCAGCTCGTTGAGTTTCTCCAGAAGCGTTAATG
TCTGGCTTCTGATAAAGCGGGCCATGTTAAGGGCGGTTTTTTCCTGTTTGGTCACTTACCAATGCTTAAT
CAGTGAGGCACCTATCTCAGCGATCTGTCTATTTCGTTCATCCATAGTTGCCTGACTCCCCGTCGTGTAG
ATAACTACGATGCGGGAGGGCTTACCATCTGGCCCCAGTGCTGCAATGATACCGCGAGACCCACGCTCAC
CGGCTCCAGATTTATCAGCAATAAACCAGCCAGCCGGGAGGGCCGAGCGCAGAAGTGATCCTGCAACTTT
ATCCGCCTCCATCCAGTCTATTAATTGTTGCCGGGAAGCTAGAGTAAGTAGTTCGCCAGTTAATAGTTTG
CGCAACGTTGTTGCCATTGCTACAGGCATCGTGGTGTCACGCTCGTCGTTTGGTATGGCTTCATTCAGCT
CCGGTTCCCAACGATCAAGGCGAGTTACATGATCCCCCATGTTGTGCAAAAAAGCGGTTAGCTCCTTCGG
TCCTCCGATCGTTGCCAGAAGTAAGTTGGCCGCAGTGTTATCACTCATGGTTATGGCAGCACTGCATAAT
TCTCTTACTGTCATGCCATCCGTGAGATGCTTTTCTGTGACTGGTGAGTACTCAACCAAGTCATTCTGAG
AATAGTGTATGCGGCGACCGAGTTGCTCTTGCCCGGCGTCAATACGGGATAATACCGCGCCACATAGCAG
AACTTTAAAAGTGCTCATCATTGGAAAACGTTCTTCGGGGCGTAAACTCTCAAGGATCTTACCGCTGTTG
AGATCCAGTTCGATGTAACCCACTCGTGCACCCAACTGATCTTCAGCATCTTTTACTTTCACCAGCGTTT
CTGGGTGAGCAAAAACAGGAAGGCAAAATGCCGCAAAAAAGGGAATAAGGGCGACACGGAAATGTTGAAT
ACTCATTTTAGCTTCCTTAGCTCCTGAAAATCTCGATAACTCAAAAAATACGCCCGGTAGTGATCTTATT
TCATTATGGTGAAAGTTGGAACCTCTTACGTGCCGATCAAGTCAAAAGCCTCCGGTCGGAGGCTTTTGAC
TTTCTGCTATGGAGGTCAGGTATGATTTAAATGGTCAGTTAGA
